>Addgene plasmid #26515 | pJC105.3-npy-11 | depositor partial sequence | sequence record 12544 | Author sequence
TTCCATGCTTATTAGGTGCATTAATATTTGCTATTCAAGACTCTCACTGTTATTTTATTATGCCTTCAAA
TTCGATGGATCCAAATAAACCACCAATTCCTCTGAATTCTCACGCAACCTCGGATGAAATTAAAGATTAC
CTTCATCATCTAAATTTATATTTTCAAATCGTTAGTAGACCAAGACTTGGAAAACGACAAAAATACGACT
TCCATGATATTCTAAATCAGTTTTGATTTCGTGTTACTTGTTTCAATTAATATTTAGCATAACATCATAA
TGAAACAATTTTTCTGGAATAAAAATCTTTCATGATTCCAAAAAAAAAAAAA
