>Addgene plasmid #26515 | pJC105.3-npy-11 | addgene partial sequence | sequence record 32719 | 26515 with T3
GCCGACGATTATCGACTCACTATAGGTTTTTTTTTTTTTGGAATCATGAAAGATTTTTATTCCAGAAAAA
TTGTTTCATTATGATGTTATGCTAAATATTAATTGAAACAAGTAACACGAAATCAAAACTGATTTAGAAT
ATCATGGAAGTCGTATTTTTGTCGTTTTCCAAGTCTTGGTCTACTAACGATTTGAAAATATAAATTTAGA
TGATGAAGGTAATCTTTAATTTCATCCGAGGTTGCGTGAGAATTCAGAGGAATTGGTGGTTTATTTGGAT
CCATCGAATTTGAAGGCATAATAAAATAACAGTGAGAGTCTTGAATTGCAAATATTAATGCACCTAATAA
GCATGGAAAAGGTCACTTCTATAGTGTCACCTAAATCTCCCTATAGTGAGGCG
