>Addgene plasmid #26515 | pJC105.3-npy-11 | addgene partial sequence | sequence record 32720 | 26515 with SP6
TAATATTTGCAATTCAAGACTCTCACTGTTATTTTATTATGCCTTCAAATTCGATGGATCCAAATAAACC
ACCAATTCCTCTGAATTCTCACGCAACCTCGGATGAAATTAAAGATTACCTTCATCATCTAAATTTATAT
TTTCAAATCGTTAGTAGACCAAGACTTGGAAAACGACAAAAATACGACTTCCATGATATTCTAAATCAGT
TTTGATTTCGTGTTACTTGTTTCAATTAATATTTAGCATAACATCATAATGAAACAATTTTTCTGGAATA
AAAATCTTTCATGATTCCAAAAAAAAAAAAACCTATAGTGAGTCGTATTAATTCGGATCCGCGAAGGTCT
CCCTTTAGTGAGGGTTAATTCTCCCTATAGTGAGTCGTATTAGGATCCGGCGCGCCTAGCATAACCCCTT
GGGGCCTCTAAACGGGTCTTGAGGGGTTTTTTGACGCGTCGATTTCGGCCTATTGGTTAAAAAATGAGCT
GATTTAACAAAAATTTAACGCGAATTTTAACAAAATTCAGGGCGCAAGGGCTGCTAAAGGAAGCGGAACA
CGTAGAAAGCCAGTCCGCAGAAACGGTGCTGACCCCGGATGAATGTCAGCTACTGGGCTATCTGGACAAG
GGAAAACGCAAGCGCAAAGAGAAAGCAGGTAGCTTGCAGTGGGCTTACATGGCGATAGCTAGACTGGGCG
GTTTTATGGACAGCAAGCGAACCGGAATTGCCAGCTGGGGCGCCCTCTGGTAAGGTTGGGAAGCCCTGCA
AAGTAAACTGGATGGCTTTCTTGCCGCCAATGATCTGATGGCGC
