[The description below was written by a language model from this plasmid's Addgene catalogue record.]
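Description:
pJC105.3-npy-11 is an RNAi-type plasmid built on the pJC53.2 backbone (about 3.2 kb without insert) that carries a 332 bp fragment of npy-11, a gene from the planarian Schmidtea mediterranea whose name points to the neuropeptide Y-like family of peptide hormone precursors. The plasmid is maintained at high copy in standard E. coli cloning strains and is selected with both ampicillin and kanamycin, so the backbone carries two bacterial resistance markers. The record does not name the origin of replication, and no feature table is provided.

The insert was placed between two Eam1105I sites, both of which were destroyed during cloning. This is consistent with a TA-style strategy in which the enzyme leaves single-base overhangs that accept a PCR product, although the record does not spell this out. The listed sequencing primers are SP6 on the 5′ side and T3 on the 3′ side, indicating that phage RNA polymerase promoter sequences flank the cloning site. The record does not describe the full promoter arrangement. Flanking phage promoters of this kind generally allow in vitro transcription of either strand, giving riboprobes for in situ hybridization or complementary strands that can be annealed into double-stranded RNA for knockdown.

The plasmid comes from a genome-wide study of peptide hormones and their role in planarian germline development, and it is best understood as a template for examining npy-11 expression or function in S. mediterranea. The depositor notes minor differences between the repository's quality control sequence and the depositor and NCBI references, which are stated not to affect plasmid function.
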