Addgene plasmid #26515: pJC105.3-npy-11
Depositing lab: Phillip Newmark. Depositing organization: University of Illinois at Urbana-Champaign. Publication: Genome-wide analyses reveal a role for peptide hormones in planarian germline development. Collins JJ, Hou X, Romanova EV, Lambrus BG, Miller CM, Saberi A, Sweedler JV, Newmark PA. PLoS Biol. 2010 . 8(10):e1000509. 10.1371/journal.pbio.1000509 PubMed 20967238.
Backbone
  Vector backbone: pJC53.2
  Backbone size w/o insert (bp): 3240
  Vector type: RNAi
Growth in bacteria
  Bacterial resistance: Ampicillin and Kanamycin, 100 & 50 μg/mL
  Growth temperature: 37°C
  Growth strain: DH5alpha
  Copy number: High Copy
Gene/Insert
  Gene/Insert name: npy-11
  Species: S. mediterranea (planarian)
  Insert size (bp): 332
  GenBank ID: BK007021
  Cloning method: Restriction Enzyme; 5′ cloning site Eam1105I (destroyed during cloning); 3′ cloning site Eam1105I (destroyed during cloning)
  Sequencing primers: 5′ Sp6; 3′ T3
Terms and licenses: Academic/Nonprofit Terms; Industry Terms: Not Available to Industry
Depositor comments: Addgene's quality control sequence has minor discrepancies with the provided depositor's sequence and NCBI; these do not affect plasmid function.
How to cite: pJC105.3-npy-11 was a gift from Phillip Newmark (Addgene plasmid # 26515 ; http://n2t.net/addgene:26515 ; RRID:Addgene_26515)
